>Addgene plasmid #18447 | T4 Lysozyme R96C | addgene partial sequence | sequence record 24233 | 3primeUP
GCNANGAAAAAGCCCGCTCATTAGGCGGGCTCAGATCTGCTCATGTTTGACAGCTTATCATCGATAAGCT
TCGGCAATAAATTCTTGATATGTTTTCATATGTTTCCTTTAAATATTTTAATTAGTAATTGTCTATTCAA
GTAATTGTGAATATACTATCACAATTCCAAGAGAAAGTAAACAGCTTTATAGATTTTTATACGCGTCCCA
AGTGCCAGTTCTAAACGTTGTAATGACTCGTTTTGCGCGATTAGGTGTTTGATTATACCATCTACTTTTA
GCTAAGTTAACTGCTGCTTCATCCCAGCGTTTTTGTTGAAGCATACGTAAAGAGTTAGTAAATCCTGCCA
CACCGGTTTCTCCCATTTGGAAAACCATATTAATCAATGCACAGCAACGAACCGCATCAAGAGAATCATA
AACCGGTTTTAATTTAGCATTTCTCAGAATTCCGCGAACAGCAGCATCAACATCCTGATTAAAGAGTTTT
TCAGCCTCATCTTTTGTAATTACACCATTGCAATTACGCCCAATAGCTTTATCTAATTCAGATTTAGCAG
CATTAAGTGATGGACTTTTTGTAAGCAAATGACCGATGCCAATAGTGTAATAGCCTTCTGTGTCTTTATA
GATTTTAAGTCTAAGACCTTCATCTATACGTAACATTTCAAATATATTCATAATACCTCCTAAGCATCGA
TGGATCCTGTTTCCTGTGTGAAATTGTTATCCGCTCACAATTCCACACAGGAACAGCTATGACCATGATA
CGGATCACTGGCCGTCGTTTACACGTCGGNCTGGAAACCCNGCGTACCACTAAN
