[The description below was written by a language model from this plasmid's Addgene catalogue record.]
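Description:
T4 Lysozyme R96C is a bacterial expression plasmid built on the pHS1403 backbone (about 5 kb without insert) that carries the bacteriophage T4 lysozyme gene, the product of phage gene e, with a single amino-acid substitution replacing arginine 96 with cysteine. It is maintained in E. coli as a high-copy plasmid under ampicillin selection. The record does not name the origin of replication, and no feature table is available to confirm the individual backbone elements.

The insert of roughly 600 bp was placed between BamHI and HindIII sites, both of which remain intact, so the coding region can be excised or moved as a cassette. According to the depositor's notes, the BamHI site lies 27 bp from the start codon and the HindIII site 115 bp from the stop codon, meaning the fragment includes short flanking untranslated sequence on each side of the open reading frame. No epitope or purification tags, fusion partners or reporters are listed, which suggests the protein is expressed in untagged form, although the record does not say so explicitly. The promoter driving expression is also not stated.

T4 lysozyme is a small muramidase that has long served as a model protein for studying how point mutations affect folding, thermodynamic stability and three-dimensional structure. A single-site variant such as R96C fits that kind of work, providing recombinant mutant protein from bacteria for biophysical or crystallographic comparison with the wild-type enzyme. The record itself does not specify the intended experiment.
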