Addgene plasmid #18447: T4 Lysozyme R96C
Depositing lab: Brian Matthews. Depositing organization: University of Oregon.
Backbone
  Vector backbone: pHS1403
  Backbone size w/o insert (bp): 5000
  Vector type: Bacterial Expression
Growth in bacteria
  Bacterial resistance: Ampicillin, 100 μg/mL
  Growth temperature: 37°C
  Growth strain: DH5alpha
  Copy number: High Copy
Gene/Insert
  Gene/Insert name: T4 Lysozyme
  Species: Bacteriophage T4
  Insert size (bp): 600
  Mutation: R96C
  GenBank ID: NP_049736
  Entrez Gene: e (a.k.a. T4p123)
  Cloning method: Restriction Enzyme; 5′ cloning site BamHI (not destroyed); 3′ cloning site HindIII (not destroyed)
  Sequencing primers: 5′ na; 3′ GGCGTATCACGAGGCCC
Terms and licenses: Academic/Nonprofit Terms; Industry Terms: Not Available to Industry
Depositor comments: The BamHI site is 27 bp from the ATG and the HindIII site is 115 bp from the stop.
How to cite: T4 Lysozyme R96C was a gift from Brian Matthews (Addgene plasmid # 18447 ; http://n2t.net/addgene:18447 ; RRID:Addgene_18447)
